>Addgene plasmid #160381 | pESC-NAT-Ago-Dcr | addgene full sequence | sequence record 314500 | Addgene NGS Result
GTTTTTTCTCCTTGACGTTAAAGTATAGAGGTATATTAACAATTTTTTGTTGATACTTTTATTACATTTG
AATAAGAAGTAATACAAACCGAAAATGTTGAAAGTATTAGTTAAAGTGGTTATGCAGTTTTTGCATTTAT
ATATCTGTTAATAGATCAAAAATCATCGCTTCGCTGATTAATTACCCCAGAAATAAGGCTAAAAAACTAA
TCGCATTATCATCCTATGGTTGTTAATTTGATTCGTTCATTTGAAGGTTTGTGGGGCCAGGTTACTGCCA
ATTTTTCCTCTTCATAACCATAAAAGCTAGTATTGTAGAATCTTTATTGTTCGGAGCAGTGCGGCGCGAG
GCACATCTGCGTTTCAGGAACGCGACCGGTGAAGACGAGGACGCACGGAGGAGAGTCTTCCTTCGGAGGG
CTGTCACCCGCTCGGCGGCTTCTAATCCGTACTTCAATATAGCAATGAGCAGTTAAGCGTATTACTGAAA
GTTCCAAAGAGAAGGTTTTTTTAGGCTAAGATAATGGGGCTCTTTACATTTCCACAACATATAAGTAAGA
TTAGATATGGATATGTATATGGATATGTATATGGTGGTAATGCCATGTAATATGATTATTAAACTTCTTT
GCGTCCATCCAAAAAAAAAGTAAGAATTTTTGAAAATTCGAATTCAACCCTCACTAAAGGGCGGCCGCAA
CGATGTCATCCAATTCGGAGGAGAACAGTCAAGTTCCTCCCCTTGATGCCACCGCTGCTGCAACTAAACC
AAAAAAGGCCAAGAAACCAAAGGTTAAGAAGCCAAAGGATTCCGCTGAGGCATCTTCATCACCAGCTGCT
GAGGGCACTGCTGAAGCCAAGCCAAAAAAGGCTAAGAAATCAAAGACTAAGAAGTCAAAGGAGTCTGCCG
AGGTATCGCCAGCTCCAGCTGATGAAACTACTTCCGCTGGTGTAGATGCTAAACCTAAGAAGGCTAAAAA
GTCAAAGGTCAAGAAGCCAAAGGATTCTACTGAATCATCTCCTGCTCCAAGTAATGAACCTCCAGCCGCC
GAAGTTGCCGCCGAAGATGCAAAGTCTAAAAAGGTTAAGAAACCAAAGGCCAAGAAACCAAAGGAATCTA
CTGAATCATCTCCTGCTCCAGGTCAGGAAGCCGCTGCTACTGAAGGTGCCACAGAAGATAAACCTAAGAA
GGTTAAGAAATCAAAGGCTAAGAAGGCAAAGGAATCTGTTGAATCATCTCCTGCCGCCACTGAATCTGTC
TCTGAGAAGACTGCAAAGAAATCTAAGAAGCCAAAGGCTAAGAAATCTACTTCTCCTGAAACAACTGAAG
AAATAACTGAAGAATCTACCGAATCAAAGGAAAAGAAGACAAAGACAAAGAAACCAAAGGAAAAGAAGTC
ATCTCCATCTACTGCCACTTCGACTGCTGCTTCAAAACCAGTTACTTCCATTGCGGGAGTCACCATTCCG
GGCAAGACTTTTGATTTGACAGATGTTCCTCCATCTAAACCTGCTCCAAAGATGGTCCCGGAAGCCTATA
AATTACAAACTAGAGTGGATTACGGTACTAAGGGTACCAAAGTGGACGTCTTGACTAATCATATACTACT
ATCTGTTGGTGATGATGTCCCTCAAGATGAAAGAGCCTCTCAATTGGATCCATGGTGGAAATCTGCATTT
GTATATACCTATAACATTACTTTTGCCGTTCCACAGAGTAATTCACCACGTAAAGGTCCAGCGCCTGCTT
TATCCAAACCAAAGAAATACGAATTGGTAGAATCTTTGTTTCACGAGGATGAAACCTTGTTCAAATATAA
AGATCGTATCTCCTTCAATGGTGAAGATACTCTATACTCTCATGTCCCATTGGAGGAATTCACTTTATTT
GATGGTTGTTGGGATGTCAGTAACAAGCAAAAGAAAAGAAGACAAGAAGTTGTTGGTCTCAACAGTAGAG
CCAAGGAAATTAATGACTTGGCTGCTCAAGTTACTTTAAAATTTGCTGATAAAGTCCCATTGGGTGATAT
TTATAAGGCTACCACTTCAAAGGATCCAGAAGAACAAGAAAATAAGATGGCTAACGCTGATAAGGTTGCT
TTATTGTCTTTGATGGGTGTCAAATTCTTAAACACAAAGGAACAAATCTTCCAACTTAACGGTAATAAAT
TCTTTATTTTTAATGGACACGCAATTGCTACTCCATTCCAAATTGGTGGGTTCTTAATGCATGGGTTCAC
AGTTTCCCTACGATATGCTTACGGGTCCGTTTTGTTAAATACTGTTAACGTCTGCCTCCCATTTGTTAAG
TGGACTAAATATTTACCAGGTGATGCTAAATTCAAGGAAAATGAAAAGACTCAATACAGTTTGTTAGATT
GGATTATTGAATGTATGCACCAGGCCAGTGCTCAAAGAGGTCAAAAGCTAAGAGGCCCTCCATCTGCCAA
GGATATCAATTTTTTCATTGACAAGAATAGAGACATTAAAGATCTATTGAAGGGTTTGAAATGTTACAGA
CCATACATTAATTATTCTGTTAACCCAGATGGAACTCCAAAACCACCAAAAAAGATGCAAGCTAAGGGTA
TCGTTGGTTTCGTAAGAGAGACTCCAGATTCTATGAAATTCAGAACTTTACCAAGTAACATGGAAAAGAA
TGGTGTACCAAAACCAGGTGAAAAGGAAATCATGGTCACAACAACCGCCTACTTTGCCAAGAAGTATGAC
ATCAAATTGAAATACCCAGATGTTAAAATGGTGAGTCTAGGTGGTTCGAATGTTGTCCCAGCTGAATGTT
TAACCATTGTTCCAGGTCAGAAATTAAAGGGTTTGGTTTATGACGAAAAAGCCGTTATTGATTTCACTGC
TTTAAGACCAAGTGAAAAATTCAGAGCCATCACCAACTTGGCATTACCTGCCATTAAGAGAGCTTTATCA
ACTGAAGAAGAAAATGCTAAGGCTCCACATGATTCTGGTTACACTTTCATGAAGGTCCCATCTCGTGTCA
TTGACGCTCCTGTGGTTCAATTCAAGAACACTACAGTCACATATGTGGATAAACCATTTGGTACTAAGAA
TGGTAAGAATAATCATGAAGAAACTAAGGGTAATTGGAATTTAAAGGATCATAAATTCATTACTGTTCCA
AAGGAACCAATGCACTTGAGAGCTATCTTTATTAATGATTCTGATAAGTCTCCACCAGTTTCTGTCATGG
ATGAATTGAAGGCCTCTTTGAGCAAATTCGCTGAAGATGTCGCTGATGTCGGTGTTAACTTTGACGTATC
CATGGCCCCAATTTTAATTAACAATTTTAATGCCCCAATAAAGAAGGTTACTGGTGGCTTTGGTGGTAGA
GGTGGACGTGGTGGTAGAGGCGGCCGTGGTGGCCGTGGTGGTAGAGGAGGTCGTGGTGGTTTCGGCGGTG
GCCGTGGTGAAACTACTTATGAATTAACTCCAGGTGAAGAAAAACTACGTCACTTGTTAGCCAACGTCCC
AGAAAAGACTTATGTCTTATTCGTCTTGGGTCGTGGGGATGACTCTGCTATTTACAACAGATTGAAATAT
TTAGCTGATTTGACGTACGGTGTCATTAACAATTGTGTTATTTGGAACAAGTTCAGAAAGTGTTCCACTC
AATACAATGTTAATGTGGTAATGAAGATGAACTTGAAGTTAGAAGGTGCTAACCACTCCTTATGTGCAGA
AGATATAAACTTACTGAAGGATGAAAAATCAGGATTACCATTCATGATTTTAGGTGCTGATGTTACACAT
TATCCAGAAAAGGATCAGAATTCTATCTCTGCATTGGTGGGTTCTTTTGATGACAAATTTGCTCAATTCC
CAGGTTCATATATGTTACAAAGTGGTCCAGGTGAAGAAATAATTGCTGGTATCGGTAACATGGTTCTACA
GAGATTGAAACTGTATCAAAAGCACAACAATGGCAAACTACCTCCAAAGATTCTATTCTACAGAGATGGT
GTTTCTGAATCCCAATTCTCACAAATTGTTCAAATTGAAGTTAAGGGTTTGAAACAAGCATTGAAGAAAT
TCGGTAGTGAATTAAACAAGGGTGTCAACTATAACCCATCTGTCACCACAATTTGTGTTGTCAAGAGAAA
TCAAATTAGATTTATGCCACTTGAGCAAAATGCTATAAATGAAAAGGGTGAAGTTGCTGCCGTTCAATCA
TTCGAGAACGTTATGCCAGGTACTGTTGTTGATCGTGGTATCACCTCTAGTGCTCACTTCGATTTCTTCT
TGCAATCTCAACAACCATTGAAGGGTACTGGTGTTCCATGTCATTACTGGTGTATCTACGACGAAAATCA
ATTCAATTCTGATTACTTGCAACAAGTTACTCACGCTTTGTGTTACTTATTCGGTAGATCGAGTACAAGT
ATTAAGGTCGCATCTCCTGTTTATTACGCTGATTTATTGTGTGAACGTGGTGCTGCATTCTTCAAGGCTA
ACTTTGAGCTTGCTCAATACGAATTTTCTAAGGAGAGGAAGAACAGAGATGACGTTATACCGACCGGTAA
ATTACTACAACCTGTTCATAAGAATGTCACTGACATCATGTACTACATATGAACAAAGAGTTTATGTGCT
GCGGCCGCACTAGTATCGATGGATTACAAGGATGACGACGATAAGATCTGAGCTCTTAATTAACAATTCT
TCGCCAGAGGTTTGGTCAAGTCTCCAATCAAGGTTGTCGGCTTGTCTACCTTGCCAGAAATTTACGAAAA
GATGGAAAAGGGTCAAATCGTTGGTAGATACGTTGTTGACACTTCTAAATAAGCGAATTTCTTATGATTT
ATGATTTTTATTATTAAATAAGTTATAAAAAAAATAAGTGTATACAAATTTTAAAGTGACTCTTAGGTTT
TAAAACGAAAATTCTTATTCTTGAGTAACTCTTTCCTGTAGGTCAGGTTGCTTTCTCAGGTATAGCATGA
GGTCGCTCCAATTCAGCTGGCGTAATAGCGAAGAGGCCCGCACCGATCGCCCTTCCCAACAGTTGCGCAG
CCTGAATGGCGAATGG
[124 nt withheld, positions 5057-5180]
C
[91 nt withheld, positions 5182-5272]
A
[49 nt withheld, positions 5274-5322]
CCTTTGACGTTGGAGTCCACGTTCTTT
[37 nt withheld, positions 5350-5386]
ACCCTATCTCGGTCTATTCTTTTGATTTATAAGGGATTTTGCCGATTTCGGCCTATTGGTTAAAAAATGA
GCTGATTTAACAAAAATTTAACGCGAATTTTAACAAAATATTAACGCTTACAATTTCCTGATGCGGTATT
TTCTCCTTACGCATCTGTGCGGTATTTCACACCGCATATCGACCGGTCGAGGAGAACTTCTAGTATATCT
ACATACCTAATATTATTGCCTTATTAAAAATGGAATCCCAACAATTACATCAAAATCCACATTCTCTTCA
AAATCAATTGTCCTGTACTTCCTTGTTCATGTGTGTTCAAAAACGTTATATTTATAGGATAATTATACTC
TATTTCTCAACAAGTAATTGGTTGTTTGGCCGAGCGGTCTAAGGCGCCTGATTCAAGAAATATCTTGACC
GCAGTTAACTGTGGGAATACTCAGGTATCGTAAGATGCAAGAGTTCGAATCTCTTAGCAACCATTATTTT
TTTCCTCAACATAACGAGAACACACAGGGGCGCTATCGCACAGAATCAAATTCGATGACTGGAAATTTTT
TGTTAATTTCAGAGGTCGCCTGACGCATATACCTTTTTCAACTGAAAAATTGGGAGAAAAAGGAAAGGTG
AGAGCGCCGGAACCGGCTTTTCATATAGAATAGAGAAGCGTTCATGACTAAATGCTTGCATCACAATACT
TGAAGTTGACAATATTATTTAAGGACCTATTGTTTTTTCCAATAGGTGGTTAGCAATCGTCTTACTTTCT
AACTTTTCTTACCTAGGCCACTAGTGGATCTGATATCATCGATGAATTCGAGCTCGTTTTCGACACTGGA
TGGCGGCGTTAGTATCGAATCGACAGCAGTATAGCGACCAGCATTCACATACGATTGACGCATGATATTA
CTTTCTGCGCACTTAACTTCGCATCTGGGCAGATGATGTCGAGGCGAAAAAAAATATAAATCACGCTAAC
ATTTGATTAAAATAGAACAACTACAATATAAAAAAACTATACAAATGACAAGTTCTTGAAAACAAGAATC
TTTTTATTGTCAGTACTGATTAGGGGCAGGGCATGCTCATGTAGAGCGCCTGCTCGCCGTCCGAGGCGGT
GCCGTCGTACAGGGCGGTGTCCAGGCCGCAGAGGGTGAACCCCATCCGCCGGTACGCGTGGATCGCCGGT
GCGTTGACGTTGGTGACCTCCAGCCAGAGGTGCCCGGCGCCCCGCTCGCGGGCGAACTCCGTCGCGAGCC
CCATCAACGCGCGCCCGACCCCGTGCCCCCGGTGCTCCGGGGCGACCTCGATGTCCTCGACGGTCAGCCG
GCGGTTCCAGCCGGAGTACGAGACGACCACGAAGCCCGCCAGGTCGCCGTCGTCCCCGTACGCGACGAAC
GTCCGGGAGTCCGGGTCGCCGTCCTCCCCGTCGTCCGATTCGTCGTCCGATTCGTCGTCGGGGAACACCT
TGGTCAGGGGCGGGTCCACCGGCACCTCCCGCAGGGTGAAGCCGTCCCCGGTGGCGGTGACGCGGAAGAC
GGTGTCGGTGGTGAAGGACCCATCCAGTGCCTCGATGGCCTCGGCGTCCCCCGGGACACTGGTGCGGTAC
CGGTAAGCCGTGTCGTCAAGAGTGGTACCCATGGTTGTTTATGTTCGGATGTGATGTGAGAACTGTATCC
TAGCAAGATTTTAAAAGGAAGTATATGAAAGAAGAACCTCAGTGGCAAATCCTAACCTTTTATATTTCTC
TACAGGGGCGCGGCGTGGGGACAATTCAACGCGTCTGTGAGGGGAGCGTTTCCCTGCTCGCAGGTCTGCA
GCGAGGAGCCGTAATTTTTGCTTCGCGCCGTGCGGCCATCAAAATGTATGGATGCAAATGATTATACATG
GGGATGTATGGGCTAAATGTACGGGCGACAGTCACATCATGCCCCTGAGCTGCGCACGTCAAGACTGTCA
AGGAGGGTATTCTGGGCCTCCATGTCGCTGGCCGGGTGACCCGGCGGGGACGAGGCAAGCTAAACAGATC
TGGCGCGCCTTAATTAACCCGGGGATCCGTCGACCTGCAGCGTACGAAGCTTCAGCTGCACCGAAGTCGG
TGATGCTGTCGCCGAAGAAGTTAAGAAAATCCTTGCTTAAAAAGATTCTCTTTTTTTATGATATTTGTAC
ATAAACTTTATAAATGAAATTCATAATAGAAACGACACGAAATTACAAAATGGAATATGTTCATAGGGTA
GACGAAACTATATACGCAATCTACATACATTTATCAAGAAGGAGAAAAAGGAGGATGTAAAGGAATACAG
GTAAGCAAATTGATACTAATGGCTCAACGTGATAAGGAAAAAGAATTGCACTTTAACATTAATATTGACA
AGGAGGAGGGCACCACACAAAAAGTTAGGTGTAACAGAAAATCATGAAACTATGATTCCTAATTTATATA
TTGGAGGATTTTCTCTAAAAAAAAAAAAATACAACAAATAAAAAACACTCAATGACCTGACCATTTGATG
GAGTTTAAGTCAATACCTTCTTGAACCATTTCCCATAATGGTGAAAGTTCCCTCAAGAATTTTACTCTGT
CAGAAACGGCCTTAACGACGTAGTCGATATGGTGCACTCTCAGTACAATCTGCTCTGATGCCGCATAGTT
AAGCCAGCCCCGACACCCGCCAACACCCGCTGACGCGCCCTGACGGGCTTGTCTGCTCCCGGCATCCGCT
TACAGACAAGCTGTGACCGTCTCCGGGAGCTGCATGTGTCAGAGGTTTTCACCGTCATCACCGAAACGCG
CGAGACGAAAGGGCCTCGTGATACGCCTATTTTTATAGGTTAATGTCATGATAATAATGGTTTCTTAGTA
TGATCCAATATCAAAGGAAATGATAGCATTGAAGGATGAGACTAATCCAATTGAGGAGTGGCAGCATATA
GAACAGCTAAAGGGTAGTGCTGAAGGAAGCATACGATACCCCGCATGGAATGGGATAATATCACAGGAGG
TACTAGACTACCTTTCATCCTACATAAATAGACGCATATAAGTACGCATTTAAGCATAAACACGCACTAT
GCCGTTCTTCTCATGTATATATATATACAGGCAACACGCAGATATAGGTGCGACGTGAACAGTGAGCTGT
ATGTGCGCAGCTCGCGTTGCATTTTCGGAAGCGCTCGTTTTCGGAAACGCTTTGAAGTTCCTATTCCGAA
GTTCCTATTCTCTAGAAAGTATAGGAACTTCAGAGCGCTTTTGAAAACCAAAAGCGCTCTGAAGACGCAC
TTTCAAAAAACCAAAAACGCACCGGACTGTAACGAGCTACTAAAATATTGCGAATACCGCTTCCACAAAC
ATTGCTCAAAAGTATCTCTTTGCTATATATCTCTGTGCTATATCCCTATATAACCTACCCATCCACCTTT
CGCTCCTTGAACTTGCATCTAAACTCGACCTCTACATTTTTTATGTTTATCTCTAGTATTACTCTTTAGA
CAAAAAAATTGTAGTAAGAACTATTCATAGAGTGAATCGAAAACAATACGAAAATGTAAACATTTCCTAT
ACGTAGTATATAGAGACAAAATAGAAGAAACCGTTCATAATTTTCTGACCAATGAAGAATCATCAACGCT
ATCACTTTCTGTTCACAAAGTATGCGCAATCCACATCGGTATAGAATATAATCGGGGATGCCTTTATCTT
GAAAAAATGCACCCGCAGCTTCGCTAGTAATCAGTAAACGCGGGAAGTGGAGTCAGGCTTTTTTTATGGA
AGAGAAAATAGACACCAAAGTAGCCTTCTTCTAACCTTAACGGACCTACAGTGCAAAAAGTTATCAAGAG
ACTGCATTATAGAGCGCACAAAGGAGAAAAAAAGTAATCTAAGATGCTTTGTTAGAAAAATAGCGCTCTC
GGGATGCATTTTTGTAGAACAAAAAAGAAGTATAGATTCTTTGTTGGTAAAATAGCGCTCTCGCGTTGCA
TTTCTGTTCTGTAAAAATGCAGCTCAGATTCTTTGTTTGAAAAATTAGCGCTCTCGCGTTGCATTTTTGT
TTTACAAAAATGAAGCACAGATTCTTCGTTGGTAAAATAGCGCTTTCGCGTTGCATTTCTGTTCTGTAAA
AATGCAGCTCAGATTCTTTGTTTGAAAAATTAGCGCTCTCGCGTTGCATTTTTGTTCTACAAAATGAAGC
ACAGATGCTTCGTTCAGGTGGCACTTTTCGGGGAAATGTGCGCGGAACCCCTATTTGTTTATTTTTCTAA
ATACATTCAAATATGTATCCGCTCATGAGACAATAACCCTGATAAATGCTTCAATAATATTGAAAAAGGA
AGAGTATGAGTATTCAACATTTCCGTGTCGCCCTTATTCCCTTTTTTGCGGCATTTTGCCTTCCTGTTTT
TGCTCACCCAGAAACGCTGGTGAAAGTAAAAGATGCTGAAGATCAGTTGGGTGCACGAGTGGGTTACATC
GAACTGGATCTCAACAGCGGTAAGATCCTTGAGAGTTTTCGCCCCGAAGAACGTTTTCCAATGATGAGCA
CTTTTAAAGTTCTGCTATGTGGCGCGGTATTATCCCGTATTGACGCCGGGCAAGAGCAACTCGGTCGCCG
CATACACTATTCTCAGAATGACTTGGTTGAGTACTCACCAGTCACAGAAAAGCATCTTACGGATGGCATG
ACAGTAAGAGAATTATGCAGTGCTGCCATAACCATGAGTGATAACACTGCGGCCAACTTACTTCTGACAA
CGATCGGAGGACCGAAGGAGCTAACCGCTTTTTTGCACAACATGGGGGATCATGTAACTCGCCTTGATCG
TTGGGAACCGGAGCTGAATGAAGCCATACCAAACGACGAGCGTGACACCACGATGCCTGTAGCAATGGCA
ACAACGTTGCGCAAACTATTAACTGGCGAACTACTTACTCTAGCTTCCCGGCAACAATTAATAGACTGGA
TGGAGGCGGATAAAGTTGCAGGACCACTTCTGCGCTCGGCCCTTCCGGCTGGCTGGTTTATTGCTGATAA
ATCTGGAGCCGGTGAGCGTGGGTCTCGCGGTATCATTGCAGCACTGGGGCCAGATGGTAAGCCCTCCCGT
ATCGTAGTTATCTACACGACGGGGAGTCAGGCAACTATGGATGAACGAAATAGACAGATCGCTGAGATAG
GTGCCTCACTGATTAAGCATTGGTAACTGTCAGACCAAGTTTACTCATATATACTTTAGATTGATTTAAA
ACTTCATTTTTAATTTAAAAGGATCTAGGTGAAGATCCTTTTTGATAATCTCATGACCAAAATCCCTTAA
CGTGAGTTTTCGTTCCACTGAGCGTCAGACCCCGTAGAAAAGATCAAAGGATCTTCTTGAGATCCTTTTT
TTCTGCGCGTAATCTGCTGCTTGCAAACAAAAAAACCACCGCTACCAGCGGTGGTTTGTTTGCCGGATCA
AGAGCTACCAACTCTTTTTCCGAAGGTAACTGGCTTCAGCAGAGCGCAGATACCAAATACTGTTCTTCTA
GTGTAGCCGTAGTTAGGCCACCACTTCAAGAACTCTGTAGCACCGCCTACATACCTCGCTCTGCTAATCC
TGTTACCAGTGGCTGCTGCCAGTGGCGATAAGTCGTGTCTTACCGGGTTGGACTCAAGACGATAGTTACC
GGATAAGGCGCAGCGGTCGGGCTGAACGGGGGGTTCGTGCACACAGCCCAGCTTGGAGCGAACGACCTAC
ACCGAACTGAGATACCTACAGCGTGAGCTATGAGAAAGCGCCACGCTTCCCGAAGGGAGAAAGGCGGACA
GGTATCCGGTAAGCGGCAGGGTCGGAACAGGAGAGCGCACGAGGGAGCTTCCAGGGGGAAACGCCTGGTA
TCTTTATAGTCCTGTCGGGTTTCGCCACCTCTGACTTGAGCGTCGATTTTTGTGATGCTCGTCAGGGGGG
CGGAGCCTATGGAAAAACGCCAGCAACGCGGCCTTTTTACGGTTCCTGGCCTTTTGCTGGCCTTTTGCTC
ACATGTTCTTTCCTGCGTTATCCCCTGATTCTGTGGATAACCGTATTACCGCCTTTGAGTGAGCTGATAC
CGCTCGCCGCAGCCGAACGACCGAGCGCAGCGAGTCAGTGAGCGAGGAAGCGGAAGAGCGCCCAATACGC
AAACCGCCTCTCCCCGCGCGTTGGCCGATTCATTAATGCAGCTGGATCTTCGAGCGTCCCAAAACCTTCT
CAAGCAAGGTTTTCAGTATAATGTTACATGCGTACACGCGTCTGTACAGAAAAAAAAGAAAAATTTGAAA
TATAAATAACGTTCTTAATACTAACATAACTATAAAAAAATAAATAGGGACCTAGACTTCAGGTTGTCTA
ACTCCTTCCTTTTCGGTTAGAGCGGATCTTAGCTAGCCGCGGTACCAAGCTTACTCGAGTTCACAGATTG
TTGCAATGCCTCAAGTATTCCTTCAGTGCTTTTCCATTCAAAGCATCTTCTGCAGATTTATGTTGGGATA
TCTTTTTACTTCTACCATGGCCTTTACCAATTTCTACACCAACACCCTTTATAAAGCATACCGTATAAAA
ATCTGTCATTCCTAGTTGCTCGGTATTATATTCTGGATACAATTTATATTTACCTAACAATGCATAAAGT
CTCCCTGAGGCTTCTTTATCATACACAGAATTTAAAAGTGCAACTTCAGGCGTTTTATTTAGGTTTGTGC
TTACCGGTTGTGTGACCATTTTGGGTTGTGGTGGATTATTCACAACTGATGGGGTGACAGCTACGGCTGG
AGCTGGCGCTGGGACTGAGACTGAGACTGGGGATGTTGCTAGCGGTGAGACTGGGGTTGTTACTGGGATA
GGGATAGGTGCATTTTTTGGAGCTGGTCTACCAAGTGCATTTGAAACAGCCTCAGAAACCATCACCGACA
GTATCTTACTCATACGTTCCATAACATCATTCACAATTTTATCAGTGTCAGGCACATTTTGTTCTTGATG
ATCCGCAGAAGCCTGTGGAATTTGATTAGTTACAATTTCAGGTAAAACTGCTGGTGGTGTACCTTTCAAA
AATGGATTCGAATGGGGGAATGTAAGACCTTCTTCTTCATCAATTTCTTCTGTGATAGAATGATGACTTT
GTGGTGTTTGATTGGGAATTTCCGCACTTTTGAGTAATTGGGGAACATTATCTGCTTCTTCAATCATGCC
TCTTTCTAGTTCAATATCATGTAGAGAATATTTTTGAATCAATTTCGGTTGAGCAAGTGCTTCCATAGCG
GCTCTCTGTTCAGCTTCTCTCACATTTGAACCATCTCCAATACCTAACAAATTATTCCCCAATCTTACTT
CTACCTTAAACGGAGATTTATCATTCAATCTTTTATATGATATTTTGGCTCCAATATTATTAAATTGTAA
GAACGCACCTAGTTCACCCTTTGCATTTTTGTTTAAAGGCTCTTTGACCATCATAGGTCCTAGTTCAATG
AAATGTTCCTCAGATAGTTCTTCAAGCCAAAGAGCAACATCATTAAATTCTGTTGAAAATCTATCAATAA
CCAATGCGCCAATGTAGGCTTCCACACAGTCTGCGTAATTCTTGGTTAATCTATCTTTGATTTTCATTGA
AGAACGTGGAATATTTTCCTTTAATCTTTCTTTAAAGCCAAGTTTTTCACAGATCTTTTCCAAATTGTTG
TTGTTAACGATAGCTTCCTTCATCTTTGATAAGGCACCTTCATTAGCATAAGGATATTTCTTATAAATAA
TATACGCCACTAAGGCGCCAAGCCAACTATCACCTAAAAATTCCAAACGTTCATTACTCATTACGGTCTT
TTGCAATTCAGTCAATTTGACATTCATATTCGGCAAAGATCTATGAATGAAAGCCAAATTTTCCAAATTT
TGATCAGAACATACGGGATAATGGACATAAGGATCAACTGGTGATGAATTATTTTCAAATTTATAATGAT
CAAAGATATTCTTGATGTCTAGGGTGGGTCTAACTTGGTTCAAGCAACTTGCTACGGACATAGCAGGACT
GTTTGCAATAGATTTTTCTAGGTCGTTCCCATGTTTCGCCATAGTATTCAATTGATCGGATGATAACCCG
TTTTCGTAAATTACTTTTATGGATTCCCCCAATTGCGCACATGCATTTTGAACCTTATAGAAATTTCTTA
AATTTTTGGCATCGAGTTCATTGTATGGAGCATCTGATGTTTTACTTAGATCGGCGCTTTTTTCTCTATT
CATTTGTATAATTGCGTGTAGGGGCCCTATAGTGAGTCGTATTACGGATCCGGG
Features (pLannotate 1.2.2; 24 found; start..end, strand, type, name):
      1..665     -  promoter       GAL1,10 promoter: GAL1 and GAL10 genes of S. cerevisiae; divergent inducible promoter, regulated by Gal4
   4642..4668    +  CDS            3xFLAG (fragment): three tandem FLAG® epitope tags
   4687..4809    +  CDS            ADH1 (fragment): ADH1_YEAST - Also known as ADC1. Experimental evidence at protein level: Swiss-Prot protein existence level 1. This isozyme preferentially catalyzes the conversion of primary unbranched alcohols to their corresponding aldehydes. Also shows activity toward secondary alcohols. From Saccharomyces cerevisiae (strain ATCC 204508 / S288c) (Baker's yeast).
   4813..4978    +  terminator     ADH1 terminator: S. cerevisiae ADH1; transcription terminator for the S. cerevisiae alcohol dehydrogenase 1 (ADH1) gene
   4984..5053    +  CDS            lacZα (fragment): LacZα fragment of β-galactosidase; lacZ fragment
   5057..5485    +  rep_origin     f1 ori (sequence partly withheld): f1 bacteriophage origin of replication; arrow indicates direction of (+) strand synthesis
   5513..5565    -  misc_feature   bom (fragment): basis of mobility region from pBR322
   5596..5673    +  CDS            YO192_YEAST (fragment): Experimental evidence at protein level: Swiss-Prot protein existence level 1. From Saccharomyces cerevisiae (strain ATCC 204508 / S288c) (Baker's yeast).
   5813..6170    +  promoter       LEU2 promoter (fragment): S. cerevisiae LEU2
   6253..6450    -  terminator     TEF terminator: Ashbya gossypii TEF terminator
   6458..7022    -  CDS            NrsR (fragment): nourseothricin acetyltransferase; Streptomyces noursei nat1; confers resistance to nourseothricin
   7029..7372    -  promoter       TEF promoter: Ashbya gossypii TEF promoter
   7475..7526    +  CDS            LEU2 (fragment): 3-isopropylmalate dehydrogenase, required for leucine biosynthesis; S. cerevisiae LEU2; yeast auxotrophic marker
   7888..8004    -  CDS            NFS1 (fragment): NFS1_YEAST - Also known as SPL1 From Saccharomyces cerevisiae (strain ATCC 204508 / S288c) (Baker's yeast).
   8003..8053    -  misc_feature   bom (fragment): basis of mobility region from pBR322
   8155..8190    -  CDS            rop (fragment): Rop protein, which maintains plasmids at low copy number; rop
   8258..9600    +  rep_origin     2μ ori: yeast 2μ plasmid origin of replication
   9627..9731    +  promoter       AmpR promoter: bla
   9732..10592   +  CDS            AmpR: β-lactamase; bla; confers resistance to ampicillin, carbenicillin, and related antibiotics
  10763..11351   +  rep_origin     ori: high-copy-number ColE1/pMB1/pBR322/pUC origin of replication
  11534..11591   +  CDS            lacI (fragment): lac repressor; lacI; The lac repressor binds to the lac operator to inhibit transcription in E. coli. This inhibition can be relieved by adding lactose or isopropyl-β-D-thiogalactopyranoside (IPTG).
  11594..11783   -  terminator     CYC1 terminator: S. cerevisiae CYC1; transcription terminator for CYC1
  13056..13211   -  CDS            rnc (fragment): RNC_HELHP - Protein inferred from homology: Swiss-Prot protein existence level 3. Digests double-stranded RNA. Involved in the processing of primary rRNA transcript to yield the immediate precursors to the large and small rRNAs (23S and 16S). Processes some mRNAs, and tRNAs when they are encoded in the rRNA operon. Processes pre-crRNA and tracrRNA of type II CRISPR loci if present in the organism. From Helicobacter hepaticus (strain ATCC 51449 / 3B1).
  13672..13690   -  promoter       T7 promoter: promoter for bacteriophage T7 RNA polymerase
