[The description below was written by a language model from this plasmid's Addgene catalogue record and pLannotate feature annotations shown in this document.]
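Description:
pESC-NAT-Ago-Dcr is a yeast episomal expression plasmid built on the pESC backbone for galactose-inducible expression of the Argonaute (AGO1) and Dicer (DCR1) genes of Saccharomyces castellii in S. cerevisiae. It is a shuttle vector. In E. coli it is maintained at high copy through a ColE1/pUC-type origin and selected with ampicillin (AmpR), and an f1 origin is also present. In yeast it replicates from the 2μ origin. The parental pESC-LEU marker was converted by in vivo short-homology replacement to a leu2::NAT derivative. Consistent with this, the feature table shows an Ashbya gossypii TEF promoter–nourseothricin acetyltransferase–TEF terminator cassette flanked by residual LEU2 promoter and coding fragments. Selection in yeast is therefore by nourseothricin resistance rather than leucine prototrophy, which allows use in prototrophic strains.

The payload sits around the divergent GAL1,10 promoter, which is regulated by Gal4. According to the depositor comments, AGO1 amplified from S. castellii genomic DNA was cloned into the NotI site, and DCR1 was then inserted at ApaI/XhoI. The unannotated region between the promoter and the FLAG-tag fragment/ADH1 terminator fits one open reading frame. The region running the other way to the CYC1 terminator contains an RNase III-like match, as expected for Dicer. This layout suggests two separate transcription units driven in opposite directions, although the catalogue purpose describes an "Ago-Dcr fusion protein"; the record does not resolve this discrepancy. The listed insert size is also smaller than the difference between the total and backbone sizes. Beyond overexpression of Ago and Dcr in yeast, the record does not state a specific application.
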