Addgene plasmid #160381: pESC-NAT-Ago-Dcr
Purpose: Overexpression of Ago-Dcr fusion protein in yeast
Depositing lab: John McCusker. Depositing organization: Duke University.
Backbone
  Vector backbone: pESC
  Backbone size w/o insert (bp): 7959
  Total vector size (bp): 13701
  Vector type: Yeast Expression
  Selectable markers: Nourseothricin
Growth in bacteria
  Bacterial resistance: Ampicillin, 100 μg/mL
  Growth temperature: 37°C
  Growth strain: DH5alpha
  Copy number: High Copy
Gene/Insert
  Gene/Insert name: Ago- Dcr
  Species: S. cerevisiae (budding yeast); S.castelii
  Insert size (bp): 3900
  Promoter: GAL
  Cloning method: Unknown
  Sequencing primers: 5′ NA; 3′ NA
Terms and licenses: Academic/Nonprofit Terms; Industry Terms: Not Available to Industry
Depositor comments: AGO1 and DCR1 genes were amplified from S. castellii gDNA using primersatac gcggccgc aacgatgtcatccaattcgg+ and atac gcggccgc agcacataaactctttgttc, respectively. Plasmid pESC-LEU was converted to leu2::NAT derivative via short-homology in vivo replacement using PCR product generated using primers AAGCAAGGATTTTCTTAACTTCTTCGGCGACAGCATCACCGACTTCGGTGc agc tga agc ttc gta cgc+tttttccaataggtggttagcaatcgtcttactttctaacttttcttacct agg cca cta gtg gat ctg and pAG25 template. AGO1 was cloned into NotI site of pESC-NAT to yield pESC-NAT-AGO1 plasmid. DCR1 was cloned into ApaI/XhoI site of pESC-NAT-AGO1 to yield pESC-NAT-AGO1-DCR1 plasmid.
How to cite: pESC-NAT-Ago-Dcr was a gift from John McCusker (Addgene plasmid # 160381 ; http://n2t.net/addgene:160381 ; RRID:Addgene_160381)
